>Addgene plasmid #58412 | pCMV-HA-mIFITM3-D92N | addgene partial sequence | sequence record 95996 | EBV-rev 5'-GTGGTTTGTCCAAACTCATC-3'
GATCCCCGCGGCCGCGGTACCTCGAGAGATCTCGGTCGACTTAAGTGTGAAGGTTTTGAGCGTTAAGAAC
AATGATGATGACACTAACAATGGTGATAACAACCATCAGGATGCTGAGGACCAAGGTGCTGATGTTCAGG
CACTTAGCAGTGGAGGCGTAGGCCTGGGCTCCAGTCACGTTACCCACCATCTTCCGATCCCTAGACTTCA
CGGAGTAGGCATAGGCTATGAAGCCCAGGCAGCAGAAGTTCATGAAGAGTGTATTGAACAGGGACCAGAC
CACATGGTCAGGCACCGACACCTCTCTGGGCATGTTGATCACAGTAGTTCTGACAGAAGCCGATCCGTGC
GGTGCCCCCATCTCAGCCACCTCATATTCTTCCTTGATTCTTTCGTAGTTTGGGGGCTGTCCTCCACTGG
CAGCGGTGATGAAGGCTTGAGAAGTGTGGTTCATGGGAATTCGGGCCTCCATGGCCATAAGAGCGTAATC
TGGAACATCGTATGGGTACATGGTGGGCCCGCGGGTACAATTCCGCAGCTTTTAGAGCA
