[The description below was written by a language model from this plasmid's Addgene catalogue record.]
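Description:
pCMV-HA-mIFITM3-D92N is a mammalian expression plasmid built on the commercial pCMV-HA backbone, with a recorded total size of about 4.2 kb (roughly 3.8 kb of backbone plus a small insert). It is maintained in E. coli as a high-copy plasmid under ampicillin selection. The record does not list a mammalian selection marker or give a feature table, so elements such as the bacterial origin and polyadenylation signal are not itemised here, and the construct is best regarded as a tool for transient expression after transfection.

The payload is the mouse Ifitm3 coding sequence, encoding interferon-induced transmembrane protein 3, cloned between EcoRI and SalI sites that both remain intact. Transcription is driven by the cytomegalovirus immediate-early promoter, a strong constitutive promoter in most mammalian cell lines. The backbone supplies an HA epitope tag that is fused in frame to the N terminus of the protein, allowing detection or immunoprecipitation with anti-HA antibodies. The insert carries a point mutation changing aspartate 92 to asparagine, which according to the record introduces a possible glycosylation site. An engineered site of this kind can serve as a reporter of whether that region of the protein is exposed to the glycosylation machinery, although the record itself does not spell out the experimental rationale. The plasmid comes from work on how S-palmitoylation and ubiquitination regulate IFITM3-mediated resistance to influenza virus, and it is suited to comparing this variant with wild-type or other mutant IFITM3 proteins in cultured mammalian cells.
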