Addgene plasmid #58412: pCMV-HA-mIFITM3-D92N
Purpose: Expresses murine IFITM3-D92N with an N-terminal HA tag in mammalian cells (adds a possible glycosylation site)
Depositing lab: Howard Hang & Jacob Yount. Depositing organization: Rockefeller University. Publication: S-palmitoylation and ubiquitination differentially regulate interferon-induced transmembrane protein 3 (IFITM3)-mediated resistance to influenza virus. Yount JS, Karssemeijer RA, Hang HC. J Biol Chem. 2012 Jun 1;287(23):19631-41. doi: 10.1074/jbc.M112.362095. Epub 2012 Apr 17. PubMed 22511783.
Backbone
  Vector backbone: pCMV-HA
  Backbone manufacturer: clontech
  Backbone size w/o insert (bp): 3800
  Total vector size (bp): 4211
  Vector type: Mammalian Expression
Growth in bacteria
  Bacterial resistance: Ampicillin, 100 μg/mL
  Growth temperature: 37°C
  Growth strain: DH5alpha
  Copy number: High Copy
Gene/Insert
  Gene/Insert name: IFITM3
  Species: M. musculus (mouse)
  Mutation: Apartate 92 to Asparagine
  Entrez Gene: Ifitm3 (a.k.a. 1110004C05Rik, Cd225, Cdw217, DSPA2b, Fgls, IP15, mil-1)
  Promoter: CMV IE
  Tag / fusion protein: HA (N terminal on backbone)
  Cloning method: Restriction Enzyme; 5′ cloning site EcoRI (not destroyed); 3′ cloning site SalI (not destroyed)
  Sequencing primers: 5′ GATCCGGTACTAGAGGAACTGAAAAAC
Terms and licenses: Academic/Nonprofit Terms; Industry Terms: Not Available to Industry
How to cite: pCMV-HA-mIFITM3-D92N was a gift from Howard Hang & Jacob Yount (Addgene plasmid # 58412 ; http://n2t.net/addgene:58412 ; RRID:Addgene_58412)
